>Addgene plasmid #191349 | pQmod3S-GG | addgene full sequence | sequence record 375354 | Addgene NGS Result
CCTGCAGGATAAAAAAATTGTAGATAAATTTTATAAAATAGTTTTATCTACAATTTTTTTATCAGGAAAC
AGCTATGACCGCGGCCGCTGTATCCATATGACCATGATTACGAATTCGAGCTCAGGATGAGACCTCAATA
CGCAAACCGCCTCTCCCCGCGCGTTGGCCGATTCATTAATGCAGCTGGCACGACAGGTTTCCCGACTGGA
AAGCGGGCAGTGAGCGCAACGCAATTAATGTGAGTTAGCTCACTCATTAGGCACCCCAGGCTTTACACTT
TATGCTTCCGGCTCGTATGTTGTGTGGAATTGTGAGCGGATAACAATTTCACACATACTAGAGAAAGAGG
AGAAATACTAGATGGCTTCCTCCGAAGACGTTATCAAAGAGTTCATGCGTTTCAAAGTTCGTATGGAAGG
TTCCGTTAACGGTCACGAGTTCGAAATCGAAGGTGAAGGTGAAGGTCGTCCGTACGAAGGTACCCAGACC
GCTAAACTGAAAGTTACCAAAGGTGGTCCGCTGCCGTTCGCTTGGGACATCCTGTCCCCGCAGTTCCAGT
ACGGTTCCAAAGCTTACGTTAAACACCCGGCTGACATCCCGGACTACCTGAAACTGTCCTTCCCGGAAGG
TTTCAAATGGGAACGTGTTATGAACTTCGAAGACGGTGGTGTTGTTACCGTTACCCAGGACTCCTCCCTG
CAAGACGGTGAGTTCATCTACAAAGTTAAACTGCGTGGTACCAACTTCCCGTCCGACGGTCCGGTTATGC
AGAAAAAAACCATGGGTTGGGAAGCTTCCACCGAACGTATGTACCCGGAAGACGGTGCTCTGAAAGGTGA
AATCAAAATGCGTCTGAAACTGAAAGACGGTGGTCACTACGACGCTGAAGTTAAAACCACCTACATGGCT
AAAAAACCGGTTCAGCTGCCGGGTGCTTACAAAACCGACATCAAACTGGACATCACCTCCCACAACGAAG
ACTACACCATCGTTGAACAGTACGAACGTGCTGAAGGTCGTCACTCCACCGGTGCTTAATAACGCTGATA
GTGCTAGTGTAGATCGCTACTAGAGCCAGGCATCAAATAAAACGAAAGGCTCAGTCGAAAGACTGGGCCT
TTCGTTTTATCTGTTGTTTGTCGGTGAACGCTCTCTACTAGAGTCACACTGGCTCACCTTCGGGTGGGCC
TTTCTGCGTTTATAACTATGGTCTCCCGAATCTTCCGCTAGCATAAAAATAAGAAGCCTGCATTTGCAGG
CTTCTTATTTTTATGGCGCGCCGCCATTATTTTTTTGAACAATTGACAATTCATTTCTTATTTTTTATTA
AGTGATAGTCAAAAGGCATAACAGTGCTGAATAGAAAGAAATTTACAGAAAAGAAAATTATAGAATTTAG
TATGATTAATTATACTCATTTATGAATGTTTAATTGAATACAAAAAAAAATACTTGTTATGTATTCAATT
ACGGGTTAAAATATAGACAAGTTGAAAAATTTAATAAAAAAATAAGTCCTCAGCTCTTATATATTAAGCT
ACCAACTTAGTATATAAGCCAAAACTTAAATGTGCTACCAACACATCAAGCCGTTAGAGAACTCTATCTA
TAGCAATATTTCAAATGTACCGACATACAAGAGAAACATTAACTATATATATTCAATTTATGAGATTATC
TTAACAGATATAAATGTAAATTGCAATAAGTAAGATTTAGAAGTTTATAGCCTTTGTGTATTGGAAGCAG
TACGCAAAGGCTTTTTTATTTGATAAAAATTAGAAGTATATTTATTTTTTCATAATTAATTTATGAAAAT
GAAAGGGGGTGAGCAAAGTGACAGAGGAAAGCAGTATCTTATCAAATAACAAGGTATTAGCAATATCATT
ATTGACTTTAGCAGTAAACATTATGACTTTTATAGTGCTTGTAGCTAAGTAGTACGAAAGGGGGAGCTTT
AAAAAGCTCCTTGGAATACATAGAATTCATAAATTAATTTATGAAAAGAAGGGCGTATATGAAAACTTGT
AAAAATTGCAAAGAGTTTATTAAAGATACTGAAATATGCAAAATACATTCGTTGATGATTCATGATAAAA
CAGTAGCAACCTATTGCAGTAAATACAATGAGTCAAGATGTTTACATAAAGGGAAAGTCCAATGTATTAA
TTGTTCAAAGATGAACCGATATGGATGGTGTGCCATAAAAATGAGATGTTTTACAGAGGAAGAACAGAAA
AAAGAACGTACATGCATTAAATATTATGCAAGGAGCTTTAAAAAAGCTCATGTAAAGAAGAGTAAAAAGA
AAAAATAATTTATTTATTAATTTAATATTGAGAGTGCCGACACAGTATGCACTAAAAAATATATCTGTGG
TGTAGTGAGCCGATACAAAAGGATAGTCACTCGCATTTTCATAATACATCTTATGTTATGATTATGTGTC
GGTGGGACTTCACGACGAAAACCCACAATAAAAAAAGAGTTCGGGGTAGGGTTAAGCATAGTTGAGGCAA
CTAAACAATCAAGCTAGGATATGCAGTAGCAGACCGTAAGGTCGTTGTTTAGGTGTGTTGTAATACATAC
GCTATTAAGATGTAAAAATACGGATACCAATGAAGGGAAAAGTATAATTTTTGGATGTAGTTTGTTTGTT
CATCTATGGGCAAACTACGTCCAAAGCCGTTTCCAAATCTGCTAAAAAGTATATCCTTTCTAAAATCAAA
GTCAAGTATGAAATCATAAATAAAGTTTAATTTTGAAGTTATTATGATATTATGTTTTTCTATTAAAATA
AATTAAGTATATAGAATAGTTTAATAATAGTATATACTTAATGTGATAAGTGTCTGACAGTGTCACAGAA
AGGATGATTGTTATGGATTATAAGCGGCCGGCCCAATGAATAGGTTTACACTTACTTTAGTTTTATGGAA
ATGAAAGATCATATCATATATAATCTAGAATAAAATTAACTAAATAATTATTATCTAGATAAAAAATTTA
GAAGCCAATGAAATCTATAAATAAACTAAATTAAGTTTATTTAATTAACAACTATGGATATAAAATAGGT
ACTAATCAAAATAGTGAGGAGGATATATTTGAATACATACGAACAAATTAATAAAGTGAAAAAAATACTT
CGGAAACATTTAAAAAATAACCTTATTGGTACTTACATGTTTGGATCAGGAGTTGAGAGTGGACTAAAAC
CAAATAGTGATCTTGACTTTTTAGTCGTCGTATCTGAACCATTGACAGATCAAAGTAAAGAAATACTTAT
ACAAAAAATTAGACCTATTTCAAAAAAAATAGGAGATAAAAGCAACTTACGATATATTGAATTAACAATT
ATTATTCAGCAAGAAATGGTACCGTGGAATCATCCTCCCAAACAAGAATTTATTTATGGAGAATGGTTAC
AAGAGCTTTATGAACAAGGATACATTCCTCAGAAGGAATTAAATTCAGATTTAACCATAATGCTTTACCA
AGCAAAACGAAAAAATAAAAGAATATACGGAAATTATGACTTAGAGGAATTACTACCTGATATTCCATTT
TCTGATGTGAGAAGAGCCATTATGGATTCGTCAGAGGAATTAATAGATAATTATCAGGATGATGAAACCA
ACTCTATATTAACTTTATGCCGTATGATTTTAACTATGGACACGGGTAAAATCATACCAAAAGATATTGC
GGGAAATGCAGTGGCTGAATCTTCTCCATTAGAACATAGGGAGAGAATTTTGTTAGCAGTTCGTAGTTAT
CTTGGAGAGAATATTGAATGGACTAATGAAAATGTAAATTTAACTATAAACTATTTAAATAACAGATTAA
AAAAATTATAAAAAAATTGAAAAAATGGTGGAAACACTTTTTTCAATTTTTTTGTTTTATTATTTAATAT
TTGGGAAATATTCATTCTAATTGGTAATCAGATTTTAGAAGTTTAAACTCCTTTTTGATAATCTCATGAC
CAAAATCCCTTAACGTGAGTTTTCGTTCCACTGAGCGTCAGACCCCGTAGAAAAGATCAAAGGATCTTCT
TGAGATCCTTTTTTTCTGCGCGTAATCTGCTGCTTGCAAACAAAAAAACCACCGCTACCAGCGGTGGTTT
GTTTGCCGGATCAAGAGCTACCAACTCTTTTTCCGAAGGTAACTGGCTTCAGCAGAGCGCAGATACCAAA
TACTGTTCTTCTAGTGTAGCCGTAGTTAGGCCACCACTTCAAGAACTCTGTAGCACCGCCTACATACCTC
GCTCTGCTAATCCTGTTACCAGTGGCTGCTGCCAGTGGCGATAAGTCGTGTCTTACCGGGTTGGACTCAA
GACGATAGTTACCGGATAAGGCGCAGCGGTCGGGCTGAACGGGGGGTTCGTGCACACAGCCCAGCTTGGA
GCGAACGACCTACACCGAACTGAGATACCTACAGCGTGAGCTATGAGAAAGCGCCACGCTTCCCGAAGGG
AGAAAGGCGGACAGGTATCCGGTAAGCGGCAGGGTCGGAACAGGAGAGCGCACGAGGGAGCTTCCAGGGG
GAAACGCCTGGTATCTTTATAGTCCTGTCGGGTTTCGCCACCTCTGACTTGAGCGTCGATTTTTGTGATG
CTCGTCAGGGGGGCGGAGCCTATGGAAAAACGCCAGCAACGCGGCCTTTTTACGGTTCCTGGCCTTTTGC
TGGCCTTTTGCTCACATGTTCTTTCCTGCGTTATCCCCTGATTCTGTGGATAACCGTATTACCGCCTTTG
AGTGAGCTGATACCGCTCGCCGCAGCCGAACGACCGAGCGCAGCGAGTCAGTGAGCGAGGAAGCGGAAGA
GCGCCCAATACGCAGGGCCC
Features (pLannotate 1.2.2; 10 found; start..end, strand, type, name):
     24..40      +  polyA_signal   OpIE-2 poly(A) signal (fragment): immediate-early gene 2 from the Orgyia pseudotsugata multicapsid nucleopolyhedrovirus; baculovirus polyadenylation signal
    136..223     +  CDS            lacI (fragment): lac repressor; lacI; The lac repressor binds to the lac operator to inhibit transcription in E. coli. This inhibition can be relieved by adding lactose or isopropyl-β-D-thiogalactopyranoside (IPTG).
    236..257     +  protein_bind   CAP binding site: CAP binding activates transcription in the presence of cAMP. E. coli catabolite activator protein
    272..302     +  promoter       lac promoter: promoter for the E. coli lac operon
    310..326     +  protein_bind   lac operator: The lac repressor binds to the lac operator to inhibit transcription in E. coli. This inhibition can be relieved by adding lactose or isopropyl-β-D-thiogalactopyranoside (IPTG). lac repressor encoded by lacI
    362..1036    +  CDS            mRFP1: mRFP1 is a basic (constitutively fluorescent) red fluorescent protein published in 2002, derived from Discosoma sp.. It is reported to be a somewhat slowly-maturing monomer with low acid sensitivity.
   1084..1155    +  terminator     rrnB T1 terminator: transcription terminator T1 from the E. coli rrnB gene
   1171..1198    +  terminator     T7Te terminator: phage T7 early transcription terminator
   3097..3858    +  CDS            spc: S9AD_ENTFL - Also known as aad9 From Enterococcus faecalis (Streptococcus faecalis).
   4060..4648    +  rep_origin     ori: high-copy-number ColE1/pMB1/pBR322/pUC origin of replication
