[The description below was written by a language model from this plasmid's Addgene catalogue record and pLannotate feature annotations shown in this document.]
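Description:
pQmod3S-GG is an E. coli–Clostridium shuttle expression vector of about 4.85 kb, built on the modular pMTL83341 backbone and designed as a Golden Gate destination plasmid. For propagation in E. coli it carries a high-copy ColE1/pUC-type origin. The catalogue entry states that replication in Clostridium relies on the pCB102 origin, although the automated feature table does not annotate that replicon, leaving a large unannotated stretch between the insert terminators and the resistance gene where it presumably lies. Selection in both hosts is by spectinomycin, conferred by the aad9 (spc) adenylyltransferase gene originally from Enterococcus faecalis.

The payload is a drop-out reporter cassette placed between the SacI and NheI sites and flanked by BsaI sites. It consists of the E. coli lac regulatory region (a short lacI remnant, the CAP binding site, the lac promoter and the lac operator) driving mRFP1, a monomeric red fluorescent protein derived from Discosoma. The rrnB T1 and T7Te transcription terminators follow the reporter. In E. coli the cassette gives IPTG-inducible red fluorescence. When BsaI-based Golden Gate assembly replaces the cassette with parts of interest, correct clones lose the red colour, so they can be told from unmodified vector by visual screening. A short hit to a baculovirus polyadenylation signal in the annotation is a small fragment and most likely a spurious match.

The associated work concerns tuning gene expression in Clostridium phytofermentans with synthetic promoters and CRISPRi. This fits use of the plasmid as a receiving vector for assembling promoter and gene expression constructs intended for Clostridium.
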