Addgene plasmid #191349: pQmod3S-GG
Purpose: Clostridium expression vector (pCB102 origin, specR) with drop-out Plac-RFP cassette flanked with BsaI sites
Depositing lab: Andrew Tolonen. Depositing organization: Genoscope, Centre National de Sequencage (CEA). Publication: Tuning of Gene Expression in Clostridium phytofermentans Using Synthetic Promoters and CRISPRi. Rostain W, Zaplana T, Boutard M, Baum C, Tabuteau S, Sanitha M, Ramya M, Guss A, Ettwiller L, Tolonen AC. ACS Synth Biol. 2022 Dec 16;11(12):4077-4088. doi: 10.1021/acssynbio.2c00385. Epub 2022 Nov 25. PubMed 36427328.
Backbone
  Vector backbone: pMTL83341
  Backbone manufacturer: Chain Biotech
  Backbone size w/o insert (bp): 3981
  Total vector size (bp): 4849
  Modifications to backbone: drop-out Plac-RFP cassette flanked with BsaI sites
  Vector type: Bacterial Expression
Growth in bacteria
  Bacterial resistance: Spectinomycin, 50 μg/mL
  Growth temperature: 37°C
  Growth strain: DH5alpha
  Copy number: High Copy
Gene/Insert
  Gene/Insert name: Plac-RFP (IPTG-inducible red fluorescent protein)
  Insert size (bp): 1103
  Promoter: Plac
  Cloning method: Restriction Enzyme; 5′ cloning site SacI (not destroyed); 3′ cloning site NheI (not destroyed)
  Sequencing primers: 5′ caggaaacagctatgaccgc; 3′ cactgttatgccttttgact
Terms and licenses: Academic/Nonprofit Terms; Industry Terms: Not Available to Industry
How to cite: pQmod3S-GG was a gift from Andrew Tolonen (Addgene plasmid # 191349 ; http://n2t.net/addgene:191349 ; RRID:Addgene_191349)
